Addgene plasmid #205762: pLL3.7m-rsGreenF-E-Geminin(1-110)-2A-Dronpa-Cdt-IRES-H1-Skylan62A-2A-YFP-SLBP
Purpose: Single-color FUCCI4 senor for transitions of all four cell cylce phases
Depositing lab: Edward Boyden. Depositing organization: Massachusetts Institute of Technology. Publication: Temporally multiplexed imaging of dynamic signaling networks in living cells. Qian Y, Celiker OT, Wang Z, Guner-Ataman B, Boyden ES. Cell. 2023 Dec 7;186(25):5656-5672.e21. doi: 10.1016/j.cell.2023.11.010. Epub 2023 Nov 28. PubMed 38029746.
Backbone
  Vector backbone: PLL3.7m
  Vector type: Mammalian Expression, Lentiviral
Growth in bacteria
  Bacterial resistance: Ampicillin, 100 μg/mL
  Growth temperature: 37°C
  Growth strain: NEB Stable
  Copy number: High Copy
Gene/Insert
  Gene/Insert name: rsGFE-Geminin(1-110)-2A-Dronpa-Cdt-IRES-H1-SK62A-2A-YFP-SLBP
  Species: Synthetic
  Insert size (bp): 5593
  Mutation: wt
  Cloning method: Restriction Enzyme; 5′ cloning site Unknown (unknown if destroyed); 3′ cloning site Unknown (unknown if destroyed)
Terms and licenses: Academic/Nonprofit Terms; Industry Terms: Not Available to Industry
Depositor comments: Please visit https://www.biorxiv.org/content/10.1101/2022.08.22.504781v1.full for bioRxiv preprint.
How to cite: pLL3.7m-rsGreenF-E-Geminin(1-110)-2A-Dronpa-Cdt-IRES-H1-Skylan62A-2A-YFP-SLBP was a gift from Edward Boyden (Addgene plasmid # 205762 ; http://n2t.net/addgene:205762 ; RRID:Addgene_205762)
