[The description below was written by a language model from this plasmid's Addgene catalogue record and pLannotate feature annotations shown in this document.]
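Description:
pLL3.7m-rsGreenF-E-Geminin(1-110)-2A-Dronpa-Cdt-IRES-H1-Skylan62A-2A-YFP-SLBP is a lentiviral transfer plasmid of about 12 kb, built on the pLL3.7m backbone for mammalian expression. It is maintained in bacteria through a high-copy ColE1/pUC origin and an ampicillin resistance gene. The viral portion starts with a CMV enhancer/promoter fused to a truncated HIV-1 5' LTR, followed by the Ψ packaging signal, RRE and cPPT/CTS. WPRE and a truncated 3' LTR lie downstream, consistent with a self-inactivating design. The mouse U6 promoter typical of pLL3.7-type vectors is still present, but no shRNA is annotated after it. Two loxP sites in the same orientation flank the internal expression cassette, so Cre could in principle excise it.

An internal CMV enhancer/promoter drives a single synthetic transcript of roughly 5.6 kb that encodes four cell-cycle reporters. The first open reading frame encodes rsGreenF-E (annotated by similarity as a GFP variant) fused to human Geminin residues 1–110. After it, separated by a 2A peptide according to the construct name, comes Dronpa fused to a CDT1 fragment. An EMCV IRES then starts translation of a second reading frame. This encodes histone H1.0 fused to Skylan62A (annotated as the related Skylan-S), followed by a 2A sequence and YFP fused to an SLBP fragment.

The Geminin, Cdt1 and SLBP fragments are degron-type elements whose abundance changes with cell-cycle stage, and the H1 fusion marks chromatin. All four fluorophores emit in the green/yellow range, and several of them are photoswitchable. The record describes the construct as a single-colour FUCCI4 sensor reporting transitions between all four cell-cycle phases. It comes from work on temporally multiplexed imaging, so the four signals are presumably distinguished by their fluorescence kinetics rather than by colour.
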