Features (pLannotate 1.2.2; 33 found; start..end, strand, type, name):
     63..366     +  enhancer       CMV enhancer: human cytomegalovirus immediate early enhancer
    367..566     +  promoter       CMV promoter: human cytomegalovirus (CMV) immediate early promoter
    584..764     +  LTR            5' LTR (truncated): truncated 5' long terminal repeat (LTR) from HIV-1
    811..936     +  misc_feature   HIV-1 Ψ: packaging signal of human immunodeficiency virus type 1
    920..1258    +  CDS            HIV-1 gag (fragment): gag protein from human immunodeficiency virus 1; gag
   1433..1666    +  misc_feature   RRE: The Rev response element (RRE) of HIV-1 allows for Rev-dependent mRNA export from the nucleus to the cytoplasm.
   2043..2143    +  CDS            Rev (fragment): human immunodeficiency virus 1 (HIV-1) Rev protein; rev; enhances nuclear export of unspliced and incompletely spliced viral mRNAs
   2193..2310    +  misc_feature   cPPT/CTS: central polypurine tract and central termination sequence of HIV-1
   2369..2681    +  promoter       U6 promoter: RNA polymerase III promoter for mouse U6 snRNA (Das et al., 1988)
   2694..2721    -  misc_feature   MCS (fragment): pBluescript multiple cloning site
   2756..2789    +  protein_bind   loxP: Cre-mediated recombination occurs in the 8-bp core sequence (GCATACAT). Cre recombinase
   2905..3208    +  enhancer       CMV enhancer: human cytomegalovirus immediate early enhancer
   3209..3412    +  promoter       CMV promoter: human cytomegalovirus (CMV) immediate early promoter
   3450..4505    +  CDS            vsfGFP-9: vsfGFP-9 is a basic (constitutively fluorescent) green fluorescent protein published in 2015, derived from Aequorea victoria. It has low acid sensitivity.
   4536..4865    +  CDS            GMNN (fragment): GEMI_HUMAN - Experimental evidence at protein level: Swiss-Prot protein existence level 1. Inhibits DNA replication by preventing the incorporation of MCM complex into pre-replication complex (pre-RC) (PubMed:9635433, PubMed:14993212, PubMed:20129055, PubMed:24064211). It is degraded during the mitotic phase of the cell cycle (PubMed:9635433, PubMed:14993212, PubMed:24064211). Its destruction at the metaphase- anaphase transition permits replication in the succeeding cell cycle (PubMed:9635433, PubMed:14993212, PubMed:24064211). Inhibits histone acetyltransferase activity of KAT7/HBO1 in a CDT
   4947..5623    +  CDS            Dronpa-Green1 (fragment): monomeric photoswitchable Dronpa-Green1 fluorescent protein
   5676..5948    +  CDS            CDT1 (fragment): CDT1_HUMAN - Experimental evidence at protein level: Swiss-Prot protein existence level 1. Required for both DNA replication and mitosis (PubMed:11125146, PubMed:22581055, PubMed:21856198, PubMed:14993212, PubMed:26842564). DNA replication licensing factor, required for pre- replication complex assembly. Cooperates with CDC6 and the origin recognition complex (ORC) during G1 phase of the cell cycle to promote the loading of the mini-chromosome maintenance (MCM) complex onto DNA to generate pre-replication complexes (pre-RC)(PubMed:14672932). Required also for mitosis by promoting stable kineto
   5972..6544    +  misc_feature   IRES: internal ribosome entry site (IRES) of the encephalomyocarditis virus (EMCV)
   6559..7140    +  CDS            H1-0: H10_HUMAN - Also known as H1F0 H1FV. Experimental evidence at protein level: Swiss-Prot protein existence level 1. Histones H1 are necessary for the condensation of nucleosome chains into higher-order structures. The histones H1.0 are found in cells that are in terminal stages of differentiation or that have low rates of cell division. From Homo sapiens (Human).
   7171..7848    +  CDS            Skylan-S: Skylan-S is a photoswitchable green fluorescent protein published in 2015, derived from Lobophyllia hemprichii.
   7930..8646    +  CDS            EYFP: EYFP is a basic (constitutively fluorescent) green/yellow fluorescent protein published in 1996, derived from Aequorea victoria. It is reported to be a very rapidly-maturing weak dimer with high acid sensitivity.
   8698..9027    +  CDS            SLBP (fragment): SLBP_HUMAN - Also known as HBP. Experimental evidence at protein level: Swiss-Prot protein existence level 1. RNA-binding protein involved in the histone pre-mRNA processing. Binds the stem-loop structure of replication-dependent histone pre-mRNAs and contributes to efficient 3'-end processing by stabilizing the complex between histone pre-mRNA and U7 small nuclear ribonucleoprotein (snRNP), via the histone downstream element (HDE). Plays an important role in targeting mature histone mRNA from the nucleus to the cytoplasm and to the translation machinery. Stabilizes mature histone mRNA and cou
   9067..9100    +  protein_bind   loxP: Cre-mediated recombination occurs in the 8-bp core sequence (GCATACAT). Cre recombinase
   9133..9156    +  misc_feature   MCS (fragment): pBluescript multiple cloning site
   9156..9744    +  misc_feature   WPRE: woodchuck hepatitis virus posttranscriptional regulatory element
   9745..9764    +  misc_feature   MCS (fragment): pBluescript multiple cloning site
   9766..9915    +  CDS            nef (fragment): NEF_HV1Z2 - Experimental evidence at protein level: Swiss-Prot protein existence level 1. Extracellular Nef protein targets CD4(+) T-lymphocytes for apoptosis by interacting with CXCR4 surface receptors. From Human immunodeficiency virus type 1 group M subtype D (isolate Z2/CDC-Z34) (HIV-1).
   9925..9944    +  misc_feature   cPPT/CTS (fragment): central polypurine tract and central termination sequence of HIV-1
   9946..9967    +  LTR            3' LTR (fragment): 3' long terminal repeat (LTR) from HIV-1
   9986..10166   +  LTR            5' LTR (truncated): truncated 5' long terminal repeat (LTR) from HIV-1
  10228..10816   -  rep_origin     ori: high-copy-number ColE1/pMB1/pBR322/pUC origin of replication
  10987..11847   -  CDS            AmpR: β-lactamase; bla; confers resistance to ampicillin, carbenicillin, and related antibiotics
  11848..11952   -  promoter       AmpR promoter: bla
>Addgene plasmid #205762 | pLL3.7m-rsGreenF-E-Geminin(1-110)-2A-Dronpa-Cdt-IRES-H1-Skylan62A-2A-YFP-SLBP | addgene full sequence | sequence record 410784 | Addgene NGS Result
ACTAGTTATTAATAGTAATCAATTACGGGGTCATTAGTTCATAGCCCATATATGGAGTTCCGCGTTACAT
AACTTACGGTAAATGGCCCGCCTGGCTGACCGCCCAACGACCCCCGCCCATTGACGTCAATAATGACGTA
TGTTCCCATAGTAACGCCAATAGGGACTTTCCATTGACGTCAATGGGTGGAGTATTTACGGTAAACTGCC
CACTTGGCAGTACATCAAGTGTATCATATGCCAAGTACGCCCCCTATTGACGTCAATGACGGTAAATGGC
CCGCCTGGCATTATGCCCAGTACATGACCTTATGGGACTTTCCTACTTGGCAGTACATCTACGTATTAGT
CATCGCTATTACCATGGTGATGCGGTTTTGGCAGTACATCAATGGGCGTGGATAGCGGTTTGACTCACGG
GGATTTCCAAGTCTCCACCCCATTGACGTCAATGGGAGTTTGTTTTGGCACCAAAATCAACGGGACTTTC
CAAAATGTCGTAACAACTCCGCCCCATTGACGCAAATGGGCGGTAGGCGTGTACGGTGGGAGGTCTATAT
AAGCAGCGCGTTTTGCCTGTACTGGGTCTCTCTGGTTAGACCAGATCTGAGCCTGGGAGCTCTCTGGCTA
ACTAGGGAACCCACTGCTTAAGCCTCAATAAAGCTTGCCTTGAGTGCTTCAAGTAGTGTGTGCCCGTCTG
TTGTGTGACTCTGGTAACTAGAGATCCCTCAGACCCTTTTAGTCAGTGTGGAAAATCTCTAGCAGTGGCG
CCCGAACAGGGACTTGAAAGCGAAAGGGAAACCAGAGGAGCTCTCTCGACGCAGGACTCGGCTTGCTGAA
GCGCGCACGGCAAGAGGCGAGGGGCGGCGACTGGTGAGTACGCCAAAAATTTTGACTAGCGGAGGCTAGA
AGGAGAGAGATGGGTGCGAGAGCGTCAGTATTAAGCGGGGGAGAATTAGATCGCGATGGGAAAAAATTCG
GTTAAGGCCAGGGGGAAAGAAAAAATATAAATTAAAACATATAGTATGGGCAAGCAGGGAGCTAGAACGA
TTCGCAGTTAATCCTGGCCTGTTAGAAACATCAGAAGGCTGTAGACAAATACTGGGACAGCTACAACCAT
CCCTTCAGACAGGATCAGAAGAACTTAGATCATTATATAATACAGTAGCAACCCTCTATTGTGTGCATCA
AAGGATAGAGATAAAAGACACCAAGGAAGCTTTAGACAAGATAGAGGAAGAGCAAAACAAAAGTAAGACC
ACCGCACAGCAAGCGGCCGGCCGCTGATCTTCAGACCTGGAGGAGGAGATATGAGGGACAATTGGAGAAG
TGAATTATATAAATATAAAGTAGTAAAAATTGAACCATTAGGAGTAGCACCCACCAAGGCAAAGAGAAGA
GTGGTGCAGAGAGAAAAAAGAGCAGTGGGAATAGGAGCTTTGTTCCTTGGGTTCTTGGGAGCAGCAGGAA
GCACTATGGGCGCAGCGTCAATGACGCTGACGGTACAGGCCAGACAATTATTGTCTGGTATAGTGCAGCA
GCAGAACAATTTGCTGAGGGCTATTGAGGCGCAACAGCATCTGTTGCAACTCACAGTCTGGGGCATCAAG
CAGCTCCAGGCAAGAATCCTGGCTGTGGAAAGATACCTAAAGGATCAACAGCTCCTGGGGATTTGGGGTT
GCTCTGGAAAACTCATTTGCACCACTGCTGTGCCTTGGAATGCTAGTTGGAGTAATAAATCTCTGGAACA
GATTTGGAATCACACGACCTGGATGGAGTGGGACAGAGAAATTAACAATTACACAAGCTTAATACACTCC
TTAATTGAAGAATCGCAAAACCAGCAAGAAAAGAATGAACAAGAATTATTGGAATTAGATAAATGGGCAA
GTTTGTGGAATTGGTTTAACATAACAAATTGGCTGTGGTATATAAAATTATTCATAATGATAGTAGGAGG
CTTGGTAGGTTTAAGAATAGTTTTTGCTGTACTTTCTATAGTGAATAGAGTTAGGCAGGGATATTCACCA
TTATCGTTTCAGACCCACCTCCCAACCCCGAGGGGACCCGACAGGCCCGAAGGAATAGAAGAAGAAGGTG
GAGAGAGAGACAGAGACAGATCCATTCGATTAGTGAACGGATCGGCACTGCGTGCGCCAATTCTGCAGAC
AAATGGCAGTATTCATCCACAATTTTAAAAGAAAAGGGGGGATTGGGGGGTACAGTGCAGGGGAAAGAAT
AGTAGACATAATAGCAACAGACATACAAACTAAAGAATTACAAAAACAAATTACAAAAATTCAAAATTTT
CGGGTTTATTACAGGGACAGCAGAGATCCAGTTTGGTTAGTACCGGGCCCGCTCTAGAGATCCGACGCGC
CATCTCTAGGCCCGCGCCGGCCCCCTCGCACAGACTTGTGGGAGAAGCTCGGCTACTCCCCTGCCCCGGT
TAATTTGCATATAATATTTCCTAGTAACTATAGAGGCTTAATGTGCGATAAAAGACAGATAATCTGTTCT
TTTTAATACTAGCTACATTTTACATGATAGGCTTGGATTTCTATAAGAGATACAAATACTAAATTATTAT
TTTAAAAAACAGCACAAAAGGAAACTCACCCTAACTGTAAAGTAATTGTGTGTTTTGAGACTATAAATAT
CCCTTGGAGAAAAGCCTTGTTAACGCGCGGTGACCCTCGAGGTCGACGGTATCGATAAGCTCGCTTCACG
AGATTCCAGCAGGTCGAGGGACCTAATAACTTCGTATAGCATACATTATACGAAGTTATATTAAGGGTTC
CAAGCTTAAGCGGCCGCGTGGATAACCGTATTACCGCCATGCATTAGTTATTAATAGTAATCAATTACGG
GGTCATTAGTTCATAGCCCATATATGGAGTTCCGCGTTACATAACTTACGGTAAATGGCCCGCCTGGCTG
ACCGCCCAACGACCCCCGCCCATTGACGTCAATAATGACGTATGTTCCCATAGTAACGCCAATAGGGACT
TTCCATTGACGTCAATGGGTGGAGTATTTACGGTAAACTGCCCACTTGGCAGTACATCAAGTGTATCATA
TGCCAAGTACGCCCCCTATTGACGTCAATGACGGTAAATGGCCCGCCTGGCATTATGCCCAGTACATGAC
CTTATGGGACTTTCCTACTTGGCAGTACATCTACGTATTAGTCATCGCTATTACCATGGTGATGCGGTTT
TGGCAGTACATCAATGGGCGTGGATAGCGGTTTGACTCACGGGGATTTCCAAGTCTCCACCCCATTGACG
TCAATGGGAGTTTGTTTTGGCACCAAAATCAACGGGACTTTCCAAAATGTCGTAACAACTCCGCCCCATT
GACGCAAATGGGCGGTAGGCGTGTACGGTGGGAGGTCTATATAAGCAGAGCTGGTTTAGTGAACCGTCAG
ATCCGCTAGCACCATGGTGAGCAAGGGCGAGGAGCTGTTCACCGGGGTGGTGCCCATCCTGGTCGAGCTG
GACGGCGACGTAAACGGCCACAAGTTCAGCGTGCGCGGCGAGGGCGAGGGCGATGCCACCAACGGCAAGC
TGACCATGAAGTTCATCTGCACCACCGGCAAGCTGCCAGTGCCCTGGCCCACCCTCGTGACCACCCTGAC
CTACGGCGTGCTGTGCTTCGCCCGCTACCCCGACCACATGAAGCAGCACGACTTCTTCAAGTCCGCCATG
CCCGAAGGCTACGTCCAGGAGCGCACCATCAGCTTCGAGGACGACGGCTATTACAAGACCCGCGCCGAGG
TGAAGTTCGAGGGCGACACCCTGGTGAACCGCATCGAGCTGAAGGGCATCGACTTCAAGGAGGACGGCAA
CATCCTGGGGCACAAGCTGGAGTACAACCTCAACAGCCACAACGCCTATATCACGGCCGACAAGCAGAAG
AACGGCATCAGGTCTAACTTCAAGATCCGCCTCAACGTCGAGGACGGCAGCGTGCAGCTCGCCGACCACT
ACCAGCAGAACACCCCCATCGGCGACGGCCCCGTGCTGCTGCCCGACAACCACTACCTGAGCACCCAGAA
TAAGCTGAGCAAAGACCCCAACGAGAAGCGCGATCACATGGTCCTGCTGGAGTTCGTGACCGCCTCCGGG
ATCACTCTCGGCATGGACGAGCTGTACAAGCTGCAAGTTCAACTGGTGGAGTCAGGTGGTGCACTTGTTC
AGCCGGGCGGTAGTTTGCGACTTTCATGCGCGGCGTCAGGTTTCCCTGTAAACCGATACAGTATGAGGTG
GTATAGACAAGCGCCCGGCAAAGAACGAGAATGGGTTGCAGGAATGAGTAGTGCAGGAGATCGAAGTTCC
TACGAAGACAGCGTTAAAGGGCGCTTCACTATCAGTCGAGATGATGCACGGAACACCGTGTATCTGCAAA
TGAACAGCCTTAAACCTGAAGATACGGCCGTATATTATTGTAACGTCAACGTCGGATTTGAATACTGGGG
ACAGGGTACGCAAGTCACGGTATCTGATATCCATGCACACTGGCGGCCGCTCGAGATGAATCCCAGTATG
AAGCAGAAACAAGAAGAAATCAAAGAGAATATAAAGAATAGTTCTGTCCCAAGAAGAACTCTGAAGATGA
TTCAGCCTTCTGCATCTGGATCTCTTGTTGGAAGAGAAAATGAGCTGTCCGCAGGCTTGTCCAAAAGGAA
ACATCGGAATGACCACTTAACATCTACAACTTCCAGCCCTGGGGTTATTGTCCCAGAATCTAGTGAAAAT
AAAAATCTTGGAGGAGTCACCCAGGAGTCATTTGATCTTATGATTAAAGAAAATCCATCCTCTCAGTATT
GGAAGGAAGTGGCAGAAAAACGGAGAAAGGCGCTGGGTTCCGGAGCTACTAACTTCAGCCTGCTGAAGCA
GGCTGGAGACGTGGAGGAGAACCCTGGACCTAGATCTGGTGGCTCCATGGTGAGTGTGATTAAACCAGAC
ATGAAGATCAAGCTGCGTATGGAAGGCGCTGTAAATGGACACCCGTTCGCGATTGAAGGAGTTGGCCTTG
GGAAGCCTTTCGAGGGAAAACAGAGTATGGACCTTAAAGTCAAAGAAGGCGGACCTCTGCCTTTCGCCTA
TGACATCTTGACAACTGTGTTCTGTTACGGCAACAGGGTATTCGCCAAATACCCAGAAAATATAGTAGAC
TATTTCAAGCAGTCGTTTCCTGAGGGCTACTCTTGGGAACGAAGCATGAATTACGAAGACGGGGGCATTT
GTAACGCGACAAACGACATAACCCTGGATGGTGACTGTTATATCTATGAAATTCGATTTGATGGTGTGAA
CTTTCCTGCCAATGGTCCAGTTATGCAGAAGAGGACTGTGAAATGGGAGCCATCCACTGAGAAATTGTAT
GTGCGTGATGGAGTGCTGAAGGGTGATGTTAACATGGCTCTGTCGCTTGAAGGAGGTGGCCATTACCGAT
GTGACTTCAAAACTACTTATAAAGCTAAGAAGGTTGTCCAGTTGCCAGACTATCACTTTGTGGACCACCA
CATTGAGATTAAAAGCCACGACAAAGATTACAGTAATGTTAATCTGCATGAGCACGCCGAAGCGCATTCT
GAGCTGCCGAGGCAGGCCAAGTACTCAATGTTGCCTTCCCTGGGCGATATCCATGCACACTGGCGGCCGC
TCGAGCCCAGCCCCGCCAGGCCCGCACTCCGCGCCCCGGCCTCCGCTACCAGTGGCAGCCGCAAGCGCGC
CCGCCCGCCCGCCGCCCCCGGACGCGACCAGGCCAGGCCACCGGCCCGCAGGAGACTGCGGCTGTCGGTG
GACGAGGTTTCCAGCCCCAGTACCCCCGAGGCCCCAGACATCCCAGCCTGCCCTTCTCCGGGCCAGAAGA
TAAAGAAATCCACCCCGGCAGCAGGTCAGCCGCCCCACCTGACATCCGCGCAGGACCAGGACACCATCTA
AAGAAGGATCTTAGCTTAAGGCCCCTCTCCCTCCCCCCCCCCTAACGTTACTGGCCGAAGCCGCTTGGAA
TAAGGCCGGTGTGCGTTTGTCTATATGTTATTTTCCACCATATTGCCGTCTTTTGGCAATGTGAGGGCCC
GGAAACCTGGCCCTGTCTTCTTGACGAGCATTCCTAGGGGTCTTTCCCCTCTCGCCAAAGGAATGCAAGG
TCTGTTGAATGTCGTGAAGGAAGCAGTTCCTCTGGAAGCTTCTTGAAGACAAACAACGTCTGTAGCGACC
CTTTGCAGGCAGCGGAACCCCCCACCTGGCGACAGGTGCCTCTGCGGCCAAAAGCCACGTGTATAAGATA
CACCTGCAAAGGCGGCACAACCCCAGTGCCACGTTGTGAGTTGGATAGTTGTGGAAAGAGTCAAATGGCT
CTCCTCAAGCGTATTCAACAAGGGGCTGAAGGATGCCCAGAAGGTACCCCATTGTATGGGATCTGATCTG
GGGCCTCGGTGCACATGCTTTACATGTGTTTAGTCGAGGTTAAAAAACGTCTAGGCCCCCCGAACCACGG
GGACGTGGTTTTCCTTTGAAAAACACGATGATAATGGCCACAGAATTCATGACCGAGAACTCCACCTCCG
CCCCGGCGGCGAAGCCCAAACGGGCCAAGGCTTCCAAGAAGTCCACGGACCACCCCAAGTATTCAGACAT
GATCGTGGCTGCTATCCAGGCAGAGAAGAACCGTGCCGGCTCCTCGCGCCAGTCCATCCAAAAGTATATC
AAGAGCCACTACAAGGTGGGTGAGAACGCCGACTCCCAGATCAAGTTGTCCATCAAGCGCCTAGTGACCA
CCGGTGTTCTCAAGCAAACCAAAGGGGTGGGCGCCTCGGGGTCCTTCAGGCTGGCCAAGGGCGATGAGCC
CAAAAGGTCGGTGGCTTTCAAGAAGACCAAGAAGGAAGTCAAGAAAGTGGCCACTCCAAAGAAGGCAGCC
AAGCCCAAGAAGGCTGCCTCCAAAGCCCCAAGCAAGAAACCCAAAGCCACCCCTGTCAAGAAGGCCAAGA
AGAAGCCGGCTGCCACGCCCAAGAAAGCCAAAAAGCCCAAGGTTGTCAAAGTCAAACCAGTCAAGGCCTC
CAAACCCAAGAAGGCCAAAACCGTGAAGCCCAAAGCCAAGTCGAGTGCCAAGAGGGGGAGCAAGAAGAAG
TCCGGACTCAGATCTGGAGGCTCCGGAGGCATGAGTGCGATTAAGCCAGACATGAAGATCAAACTCCGTA
TGGAAGGCAACGTAAACGGGCACCACTTTGTGATCGACGGAGATGGTACAGGCAAGCCTTTTGAGGGAAA
ACAGAGTATGGATCTTGAAGTCAAAGAGGGCGGACCTCTGCCTTTTGCCTTTGATATCCTGACCACTGCA
TTCGCGTACGGCAACAGGGTATTCGCCAAATATCCAGACAACATACAAGACTATTTTAAGCAGTCGTTTC
CTAAGGGGTATTCGTGGGAACGAAGCTTGACTTTCGAAGACGGGGGCATTTGCAACGCCAGAAACGACAT
AACAATGGAAGGGGACACTTTCTATAATAAAGTTCGATTTTATGGTACCAACTTTCCCGCCAATGGTCCA
GTTATGCAGAAGAAGACGCTGAAATGGGAGCCCTCCACTGAGAAAATGTATGTGCGTGATGGAGTGCTGA
CGGGTGATGTAGAGATGGCTTTGTTGCTTGAAGGAAATGCCCATTACCGATGTGACTTCAGAACTACTTA
CAAAGCTAAGGAGAAGGGTGTCAAGTTACCAGGCGCCCACTTTGTGGACCACTGCATTGAGATTTTAAGC
CATGACAAAGATTACAACAAGGTTAAGCTGTATGAGCATGCTGTTGCTCATTCTGGATTGCCTGACAATG
CCAGACGAGGTTCCGGAGCTACTAACTTCAGCCTGCTGAAGCAGGCTGGAGACGTGGAGGAGAACCCTGG
ACCTAGATCTGGTGGCTCCATGGTGAGCAAGGGCGAGGAGCTGTTCACCGGGGTGGTGCCCATCCTGGTC
GAGCTGGACGGCGACGTAAACGGCCACAAGTTCAGCGTGTCCGGCGAGGGCGAGGGCGATGCCACCTACG
GCAAGCTGACCCTGAAGTTCATCTGCACCACCGGCAAGCTGCCCGTGCCCTGGCCCACCCTCGTGACCAC
CTTCGGCTACGGCCTGCAGTGCTTCGCCCGCTACCCCGACCACATGAAGCAGCACGACTTCTTCAAGTCC
GCCATGCCCGAAGGCTACGTCCAGGAGCGCACCATCTTCTTCAAGGACGACGGCAACTACAAGACCCGCG
CCGAGGTGAAGTTCGAGGGCGACACCCTGGTGAACCGCATCGAGCTGAAGGGCATCGACTTCAAGGAGGA
CGGCAACATCCTGGGGCACAAGCTGGAGTACAACTACAACAGCCACAACGTCTATATCATGGCCGACAAG
CAGAAGAACGGCATCAAGGTGAACTTCAAGATCCGCCACAACATCGAGGACGGCAGCGTGCAGCTCGCCG
ACCACTACCAGCAGAACACCCCCATCGGCGACGGCCCCGTGCTGCTGCCCGACAACCACTACCTGAGCTA
CCAGTCCGCCCTGAGCAAAGACCCCAACGAGAAGCGCGATCACATGGTCCTGCTGGAGTTCGTGACCGCC
GCCGGGATCACTCTCGGCATGGACGAGCTGTACAAGTACTCAATGTTGCCTTCCCTGGGAGGATACCCAT
CACACTGGCGACCACTCGAGGCCAGCCCGCCGTCCCCCGCGCGATGGAGCCTGGGACGGAAGCGCAGAGC
CGACGGCAGGCGCTGGAGGCCCGAAGACGCCGAGGAGGCAGAGCACCGCGGCGCCGAGCGCAGACCCGAG
AGCTTTACCACTCCTGAAGGCCCTAAACCCCGTTCCAGATGCTCTGACTGGGCAAGTGCAGTTGAAGAAG
ATGAAATGAGGACCAGAGTTAACAAAGAAATGGCAAGATATAAAAGGAAACTCCTCATCAATGACTTTGG
AAGAGAGAGAAAATCATCATCAGGAAGTTCTGATTCAAAGGAGTCTATGTCTACTGTGCCGGCTGACGAT
CGAGGATGAGTTTAAACGAATTCGTCGAGGGACCTAATAACTTCGTATAGCATACATTATACGAAGTTAT
ACATGTTTAAGGGTTCCGGTTCCACTAGGTACAATTCGATATCAAGCTTATCGATAATCAACCTCTGGAT
TACAAAATTTGTGAAAGATTGACTGGTATTCTTAACTATGTTGCTCCTTTTACGCTATGTGGATACGCTG
CTTTAATGCCTTTGTATCATGCTATTGCTTCCCGTATGGCTTTCATTTTCTCCTCCTTGTATAAATCCTG
GTTGCTGTCTCTTTATGAGGAGTTGTGGCCCGTTGTCAGGCAACGTGGCGTGGTGTGCACTGTGTTTGCT
GACGCAACCCCCACTGGTTGGGGCATTGCCACCACCTGTCAGCTCCTTTCCGGGACTTTCGCTTTCCCCC
TCCCTATTGCCACGGCGGAACTCATCGCCGCCTGCCTTGCCCGCTGCTGGACAGGGGCTCGGCTGTTGGG
CACTGACAATTCCGTGGTGTTGTCGGGGAAATCATCGTCCTTTCCTTGGCTGCTCGCCTGTGTTGCCACC
TGGATTCTGCGCGGGACGTCCTTCTGCTACGTCCCTTCGGCCCTCAATCCAGCGGACCTTCCTTCCCGCG
GCCTGCTGCCGGCTCTGCGGCCTCTTCCGCGTCTTCGCCTTCGCCCTCAGACGAGTCGGATCTCCCTTTG
GGCCGCCTCCCCGCATCGATACCGTCGACCTCGATCGAGACCTAGAAAAACATGGAGCAATCACAAGTAG
CAATACAGCAGCTACCAATGCTGATTGTGCCTGGCTAGAAGCACAAGAGGAGGAGGAGGTGGGTTTTCCA
GTCACACCTCAGGTACCTTTAAGACCAATGACTTACAAGGCAGCTGACGCGTGATTTTAAAAGAAAAGGG
GGGACTGGAAGGGCTAATTCACTCCCACTGCTTTTTGCCTGTACTGGGTCTCTCTGGTTAGACCAGATCT
GAGCCTGGGAGCTCTCTGGCTAACTAGGGAACCCACTGCTTAAGCCTCAATAAAGCTTGCCTTGAGTGCT
TCAAGTAGTGTGTGCCCGTCTGTTGTGTGACTCTGGTAACTAGAGATCCCTCAGACCCTTTTAGTCAGTG
TGGAAAATCTCTAGCAGCATGTGAGCAAAAGGCCAGCAAAAGGCCAGGAACCGTAAAAAGGCCGCGTTGC
TGGCGTTTTTCCATAGGCTCCGCCCCCCTGACGAGCATCACAAAAATCGACGCTCAAGTCAGAGGTGGCG
AAACCCGACAGGACTATAAAGATACCAGGCGTTTCCCCCTGGAAGCTCCCTCGTGCGCTCTCCTGTTCCG
ACCCTGCCGCTTACCGGATACCTGTCCGCCTTTCTCCCTTCGGGAAGCGTGGCGCTTTCTCATAGCTCAC
GCTGTAGGTATCTCAGTTCGGTGTAGGTCGTTCGCTCCAAGCTGGGCTGTGTGCACGAACCCCCCGTTCA
GCCCGACCGCTGCGCCTTATCCGGTAACTATCGTCTTGAGTCCAACCCGGTAAGACACGACTTATCGCCA
CTGGCAGCAGCCACTGGTAACAGGATTAGCAGAGCGAGGTATGTAGGCGGTGCTACAGAGTTCTTGAAGT
GGTGGCCTAACTACGGCTACACTAGAAGAACAGTATTTGGTATCTGCGCTCTGCTGAAGCCAGTTACCTT
CGGAAAAAGAGTTGGTAGCTCTTGATCCGGCAAACAAACCACCGCTGGTAGCGGTGGTTTTTTTGTTTGC
AAGCAGCAGATTACGCGCAGAAAAAAAGGATCTCAAGAAGATCCTTTGATCTTTTCTACGGGGTCTGACG
CTCAGTGGAACGAAAACTCACGTTAAGGGATTTTGGTCATGAGATTATCAAAAAGGATCTTCACCTAGAT
CCTTTTAAATTAAAAATGAAGTTTTAAATCAATCTAAAGTATATATGAGTAAACTTGGTCTGACAGTTAC
CAATGCTTAATCAGTGAGGCACCTATCTCAGCGATCTGTCTATTTCGTTCATCCATAGTTGCCTGACTCC
CCGTCGTGTAGATAACTACGATACGGGAGGGCTTACCATCTGGCCCCAGTGCTGCAATGATACCGCGAGA
CCCACGCTCACCGGCTCCAGATTTATCAGCAATAAACCAGCCAGCCGGAAGGGCCGAGCGCAGAAGTGGT
CCTGCAACTTTATCCGCCTCCATCCAGTCTATTAATTGTTGCCGGGAAGCTAGAGTAAGTAGTTCGCCAG
TTAATAGTTTGCGCAACGTTGTTGCCATTGCTACAGGCATCGTGGTGTCACGCTCGTCGTTTGGTATGGC
TTCATTCAGCTCCGGTTCCCAACGATCAAGGCGAGTTACATGATCCCCCATGTTGTGCAAAAAAGCGGTT
AGCTCCTTCGGTCCTCCGATCGTTGTCAGAAGTAAGTTGGCCGCAGTGTTATCACTCATGGTTATGGCAG
CACTGCATAATTCTCTTACTGTCATGCCATCCGTAAGATGCTTTTCTGTGACTGGTGAGTACTCAACCAA
GTCATTCTGAGAATAGTGTATGCGGCGACCGAGTTGCTCTTGCCCGGCGTCAATACGGGATAATACCGCG
CCACATAGCAGAACTTTAAAAGTGCTCATCATTGGAAAACGTTCTTCGGGGCGAAAACTCTCAAGGATCT
TACCGCTGTTGAGATCCAGTTCGATGTAACCCACTCGTGCACCCAACTGATCTTCAGCATCTTTTACTTT
CACCAGCGTTTCTGGGTGAGCAAAAACAGGAAGGCAAAATGCCGCAAAAAAGGGAATAAGGGCGACACGG
AAATGTTGAATACTCATACTCTTCCTTTTTCAATATTATTGAAGCATTTATCAGGGTTATTGTCTCATGA
GCGGATACATATTTGAATGTATTTAGAAAAATAAACAAATAGGGGTTCCGCGCACATTTCCCCGAAAAGT
GCCACCTGAC
